>Addgene plasmid #205532 | pFH2.17_GagZip-MCP-dpol-P2A-eGFP | addgene full sequence | sequence record 408692 | Addgene NGS Result
GACGGATCGGGAGATCTCCCGATCCCCTATGGTGCACTCTCAGTACAATCTGCTCTGATGCCGCATAGTT
AAGCCAGTATCTGCTCCCTGCTTGTGTGTTGGAGGTCGCTGAGTAGTGCGCGAGCAAAATTTAAGCTACA
ACAAGGCAAGGCTTGACCGACAATTGCATGAAGAATCTGCTTAGGGTTAGGCGTTTTGCGCTGCTTCGCG
ATGTACGGGCCAGATATACGCGTTGACATTGATTATTGACTAGTTATTAATAGTAATCAATTACGGGGTC
ATTAGTTCATAGCCCATATATGGAGTTCCGCGTTACATAACTTACGGTAAATGGCCCGCCTGGCTGACCG
CCCAACGACCCCCGCCCATTGACGTCAATAATGACGTATGTTCCCATAGTAACGCCAATAGGGACTTTCC
ATTGACGTCAATGGGTGGAGTATTTACGGTAAACTGCCCACTTGGCAGTACATCAAGTGTATCATATGCC
AAGTACGCCCCCTATTGACGTCAATGACGGTAAATGGCCCGCCTGGCATTATGCCCAGTACATGACCTTA
TGGGACTTTCCTACTTGGCAGTACATCTACGTATTAGTCATCGCTATTACCATGGTGATGCGGTTTTGGC
AGTACATCAATGGGCGTGGATAGCGGTTTGACTCACGGGGATTTCCAAGTCTCCACCCCATTGACGTCAA
TGGGAGTTTGTTTTGGCACCAAAATCAACGGGACTTTCCAAAATGTCGTAACAACTCCGCCCCATTGACG
CAAATGGGCGGTAGGCGTGTACGGTGGGAGGTCTATATAAGCAGAGCTCTCTGGCTAACTAGAGAACCCA
CTGCTTACTGGCTTATCGAAATTAATACGACTCACTATAGGGAGACCCAAGCTGGCTAGCGTTTAAACTT
AAGCTTGGTACCGCCACCATGGGTGCGAGAGCGTCAGTATTAAGCGGGGGAGAATTAGATCGATGGGAAA
AAATTCGGTTAAGGCCAGGGGGAAAGAAGAAGTACAAGCTAAAGCACATCGTATGGGCAAGCAGGGAGCT
AGAACGATTCGCAGTTAATCCTGGCCTGTTAGAAACATCAGAAGGCTGTAGACAAATACTGGGACAGCTA
CAACCATCCCTTCAGACAGGATCAGAGGAGCTTCGATCACTATACAACACAGTAGCAACCCTCTATTGTG
TGCACCAGCGGATCGAGATCAAGGACACCAAGGAAGCTTTAGACAAGATAGAGGAAGAGCAAAACAAGTC
CAAGAAGAAGGCCCAGCAGGCAGCAGCTGACACAGGACACAGCAATCAGGTCAGCCAAAATTACCCTATA
GTGCAGAACATCCAGGGGCAAATGGTACATCAGGCCATATCACCTAGAACTTTAAATGCATGGGTAAAAG
TAGTAGAAGAGAAGGCTTTCAGCCCAGAAGTGATACCCATGTTTTCAGCATTATCAGAAGGAGCCACCCC
ACAGGACCTGAACACGATGTTGAACACCGTGGGGGGACATCAAGCAGCCATGCAAATGTTAAAAGAGACC
ATCAATGAGGAAGCTGCAGAATGGGATAGAGTGCATCCAGTGCATGCAGGGCCTATTGCACCAGGCCAGA
TGAGAGAACCAAGGGGAAGTGACATAGCAGGAACTACTAGTACCCTTCAGGAACAAATAGGATGGATGAC
AAATAATCCACCTATCCCAGTAGGAGAGATCTACAAGAGGTGGATAATCCTGGGATTGAACAAGATCGTG
AGGATGTATAGCCCTACCAGCATTCTGGACATAAGACAAGGACCAAAAGAACCCTTTAGAGACTATGTAG
ACCGGTTCTATAAAACTCTAAGAGCTGAGCAAGCTTCACAGGAGGTAAAAAATTGGATGACAGAAACCTT
GTTGGTCCAAAATGCGAACCCAGATTGTAAGACCATCCTGAAGGCTCTCGGCCCAGCGGCTACACTAGAA
GAAATGATGACAGCATGTCAGGGAGTAGGAGGACCCGGCCATAAGGCAAGAGTTTTGGCTGAAGCAATGA
GCCAAGTAACAAATTCAGCTACCATAATGCTCCAAAGAATGAAACAGCTTGAGGATAAGGTCGAGGAACT
CCTCTCCAAAAACTACCATCTGGAGAACGAAGTGGCTCGGCTCAAGAAACTTGTAGGTGAATTTCTGGGG
AAAATTTGGCCCAGCTACAAAGGTAGGCCGGGAAATTTCCTGCAATCAAGACCAGAGCCAACAGCCCCAC
CAGAAGAGAGCTTCAGGTCTGGGGTAGAGACAACAACTCCCCCTCAGAAGCAGGAGCCGATAGACAAGGA
ACTGTATCCTTTAACTTCCCTCAGATCACTCTTTGGCAACGACCCCTCGTCACAAGCTTCAAACTTTACT
CAGTTCGTGCTCGTGGACAATGGTGGGACAGGGGATGTGACAGTGGCTCCTTCTAATTTCGCTAATGGGG
TGGCAGAGTGGATCAGCTCCAACTCACGGAGCCAGGCCTACAAGGTGACATGCAGCGTCAGGCAGTCTAG
TGCCCAGAAGAGAAAGTATACCATCAAGGTGGAGGTCCCCAAAGTGGCTACCCAGACAGTGGGCGGAGTC
GAACTGCCTGTCGCCGCTTGGAGGTCCTACCTGAACATGGAGCTCACTATCCCAATTTTCGCTACCAATT
CTGACTGTGAACTCATCGTGAAGGCAATGCAGGGGCTCCTCAAAGACGGTAATCCTATCCCTTCCGCCAT
CGCCGCTAACTCAGGTATCTACGCTACTAACTTCAGCCTGCTGAAGCAGGCTGGAGACGTGGAGGAGAAC
CCTGGACCTATGAGCAAGGGCGAGGAGCTGTTCACCGGGGTGGTGCCCATCCTGGTCGAGCTGGACGGCG
ACGTAAACGGCCACAAGTTCAGCGTGTCCGGCGAGGGCGAGGGCGATGCCACCTACGGCAAGCTGACCCT
GAAGTTCATCTGCACCACCGGCAAGCTGCCCGTGCCCTGGCCCACCCTCGTGACCACCCTGACCTACGGC
GTGCAGTGCTTCAGCCGCTACCCCGACCACATGAAGCAGCACGACTTCTTCAAGTCCGCCATGCCCGAAG
GCTACGTCCAGGAGCGCACCATCTTCTTCAAGGACGACGGCAACTACAAGACCCGCGCCGAGGTGAAGTT
CGAGGGCGACACCCTGGTGAACCGCATCGAGCTGAAGGGCATCGACTTCAAGGAGGACGGCAACATCCTG
GGGCACAAGCTGGAGTACAACTACAACAGCCACAACGTCTATATCATGGCCGACAAGCAGAAGAACGGCA
TCAAGGTGAACTTCAAGATCCGCCACAACATCGAGGACGGCAGCGTGCAGCTCGCCGACCACTACCAGCA
GAACACCCCCATCGGCGACGGCCCCGTGCTGCTGCCCGACAACCACTACCTGAGCACCCAGTCCGCCCTG
AGCAAAGACCCCAACGAGAAGCGCGATCACATGGTCCTGCTGGAGTTCGTGACCGCCGCCGGGATCACTC
ACGGCATGGACGAGCTGTACAAGTAAGGGCCCGTTTAAACCCGCTGATCAGCCTCGACTGTGCCTTCTAG
TTGCCAGCCATCTGTTGTTTGCCCCTCCCCCGTGCCTTCCTTGACCCTGGAAGGTGCCACTCCCACTGTC
CTTTCCTAATAAAATGAGGAAATTGCATCGCATTGTCTGAGTAGGTGTCATTCTATTCTGGGGGGTGGGG
TGGGGCAGGACAGCAAGGGGGAGGATTGGGAAGACAATAGCAGGCATGCTGGGGATGCGGTGGGCTCTAT
GGCTTCTGAGGCGGAAAGAACCAGCTGGGGCTCTAGGGGGTATCCCC
[124 nt withheld, positions 3828-3951]
C
[91 nt withheld, positions 3953-4043]
A
[49 nt withheld, positions 4045-4093]
CCTTTGACGTTGGAGTCCACGTTCTTT
[37 nt withheld, positions 4121-4157]
ACCCTATCTCGGTCTATTCTTTTGATTTATAAGGGATTTTGCCGATTTCGGCCTATTGGTTAAAAAATGA
GCTGATTTAACAAAAATTTAACGCGAATTAATTCTGTGGAATGTGTGTCAGTTAGGGTGTGGAAAGTCCC
CAGGCTCCCCAGCAGGCAGAAGTATGCAAAGCATGCATCTCAATTAGTCAGCAACCAGGTGTGGAAAGTC
CCCAGGCTCCCCAGCAGGCAGAAGTATGCAAAGCATGCATCTCAATTAGTCAGCAACCATAGTCCCGCCC
CTAACTCCGCCCATCCCGCCCCTAACTCCGCCCAGTTCCGCCCATTCTCCGCCCCATGGCTGACTAATTT
TTTTTATTTATGCAGAGGCCGAGGCCGCCTCTGCCTCTGAGCTATTCCAGAAGTAGTGAGGAGGCTTTTT
TGGAGGCCTAGGCTTTTGCAAAAAGCTCCCGGGAGCTTGTATATCCATTTTCGGATCTGATCAAGAGACA
GGATGAGGATCGTTTCGCATGATTGAACAAGATGGATTGCACGCAGGTTCTCCGGCCGCTTGGGTGGAGA
GGCTATTCGGCTATGACTGGGCACAACAGACAATCGGCTGCTCTGATGCCGCCGTGTTCCGGCTGTCAGC
GCAGGGGCGCCCGGTTCTTTTTGTCAAGACCGACCTGTCCGGTGCCCTGAATGAACTGCAGGACGAGGCA
GCGCGGCTATCGTGGCTGGCCACGACGGGCGTTCCTTGCGCAGCTGTGCTCGACGTTGTCACTGAAGCGG
GAAGGGACTGGCTGCTATTGGGCGAAGTGCCGGGGCAGGATCTCCTGTCATCTCACCTTGCTCCTGCCGA
GAAAGTATCCATCATGGCTGATGCAATGCGGCGGCTGCATACGCTTGATCCGGCTACCTGCCCATTCGAC
CACCAAGCGAAACATCGCATCGAGCGAGCACGTACTCGGATGGAAGCCGGTCTTGTCGATCAGGATGATC
TGGACGAAGAGCATCAGGGGCTCGCGCCAGCCGAACTGTTCGCCAGGCTCAAGGCGCGCATGCCCGACGG
CGAGGATCTCGTCGTGACCCATGGCGATGCCTGCTTGCCGAATATCATGGTGGAAAATGGCCGCTTTTCT
GGATTCATCGACTGTGGCCGGCTGGGTGTGGCGGACCGCTATCAGGACATAGCGTTGGCTACCCGTGATA
TTGCTGAAGAGCTTGGCGGCGAATGGGCTGACCGCTTCCTCGTGCTTTACGGTATCGCCGCTCCCGATTC
GCAGCGCATCGCCTTCTATCGCCTTCTTGACGAGTTCTTCTGAGCGGGACTCTGGGGTTCGAAATGACCG
ACCAAGCGACGCCCAACCTGCCATCACGAGATTTCGATTCCACCGCCGCCTTCTATGAAAGGTTGGGCTT
CGGAATCGTTTTCCGGGACGCCGGCTGGATGATCCTCCAGCGCGGGGATCTCATGCTGGAGTTCTTCGCC
CACCCCAACTTGTTTATTGCAGCTTATAATGGTTACAAATAAAGCAATAGCATCACAAATTTCACAAATA
AAGCATTTTTTTCACTGCATTCTAGTTGTGGTTTGTCCAAACTCATCAATGTATCTTATCATGTCTGTAT
ACCGTCGACCTCTAGCTAGAGCTTGGCGTAATCATGGTCATAGCTGTTTCCTGTGTGAAATTGTTATCCG
CTCACAATTCCACACAACATACGAGCCGGAAGCATAAAGTGTAAAGCCTGGGGTGCCTAATGAGTGAGCT
AACTCACATTAATTGCGTTGCGCTCACTGCCCGCTTTCCAGTCGGGAAACCTGTCGTGCCAGCTGCATTA
ATGAATCGGCCAACGCGCGGGGAGAGGCGGTTTGCGTATTGGGCGCTCTTCCGCTTCCTCGCTCACTGAC
TCGCTGCGCTCGGTCGTTCGGCTGCGGCGAGCGGTATCAGCTCACTCAAAGGCGGTAATACGGTTATCCA
CAGAATCAGGGGATAACGCAGGAAAGAACATGTGAGCAAAAGGCCAGCAAAAGGCCAGGAACCGTAAAAA
GGCCGCGTTGCTGGCGTTTTTCCATAGGCTCCGCCCCCCTGACGAGCATCACAAAAATCGACGCTCAAGT
CAGAGGTGGCGAAACCCGACAGGACTATAAAGATACCAGGCGTTTCCCCCTGGAAGCTCCCTCGTGCGCT
CTCCTGTTCCGACCCTGCCGCTTACCGGATACCTGTCCGCCTTTCTCCCTTCGGGAAGCGTGGCGCTTTC
TCATAGCTCACGCTGTAGGTATCTCAGTTCGGTGTAGGTCGTTCGCTCCAAGCTGGGCTGTGTGCACGAA
CCCCCCGTTCAGCCCGACCGCTGCGCCTTATCCGGTAACTATCGTCTTGAGTCCAACCCGGTAAGACACG
ACTTATCGCCACTGGCAGCAGCCACTGGTAACAGGATTAGCAGAGCGAGGTATGTAGGCGGTGCTACAGA
GTTCTTGAAGTGGTGGCCTAACTACGGCTACACTAGAAGAACAGTATTTGGTATCTGCGCTCTGCTGAAG
CCAGTTACCTTCGGAAAAAGAGTTGGTAGCTCTTGATCCGGCAAACAAACCACCGCTGGTAGCGGTGGTT
TTTTTGTTTGCAAGCAGCAGATTACGCGCAGAAAAAAAGGATCTCAAGAAGATCCTTTGATCTTTTCTAC
GGGGTCTGACGCTCAGTGGAACGAAAACTCACGTTAAGGGATTTTGGTCATGAGATTATCAAAAAGGATC
TTCACCTAGATCCTTTTAAATTAAAAATGAAGTTTTAAATCAATCTAAAGTATATATGAGTAAACTTGGT
CTGACAGTTACCAATGCTTAATCAGTGAGGCACCTATCTCAGCGATCTGTCTATTTCGTTCATCCATAGT
TGCCTGACTCCCCGTCGTGTAGATAACTACGATACGGGAGGGCTTACCATCTGGCCCCAGTGCTGCAATG
ATACCGCGAGACCCACGCTCACCGGCTCCAGATTTATCAGCAATAAACCAGCCAGCCGGAAGGGCCGAGC
GCAGAAGTGGTCCTGCAACTTTATCCGCCTCCATCCAGTCTATTAATTGTTGCCGGGAAGCTAGAGTAAG
TAGTTCGCCAGTTAATAGTTTGCGCAACGTTGTTGCCATTGCTACAGGCATCGTGGTGTCACGCTCGTCG
TTTGGTATGGCTTCATTCAGCTCCGGTTCCCAACGATCAAGGCGAGTTACATGATCCCCCATGTTGTGCA
AAAAAGCGGTTAGCTCCTTCGGTCCTCCGATCGTTGTCAGAAGTAAGTTGGCCGCAGTGTTATCACTCAT
GGTTATGGCAGCACTGCATAATTCTCTTACTGTCATGCCATCCGTAAGATGCTTTTCTGTGACTGGTGAG
TACTCAACCAAGTCATTCTGAGAATAGTGTATGCGGCGACCGAGTTGCTCTTGCCCGGCGTCAATACGGG
ATAATACCGCGCCACATAGCAGAACTTTAAAAGTGCTCATCATTGGAAAACGTTCTTCGGGGCGAAAACT
CTCAAGGATCTTACCGCTGTTGAGATCCAGTTCGATGTAACCCACTCGTGCACCCAACTGATCTTCAGCA
TCTTTTACTTTCACCAGCGTTTCTGGGTGAGCAAAAACAGGAAGGCAAAATGCCGCAAAAAAGGGAATAA
GGGCGACACGGAAATGTTGAATACTCATACTCTTCCTTTTTCAATATTATTGAAGCATTTATCAGGGTTA
TTGTCTCATGAGCGGATACATATTTGAATGTATTTAGAAAAATAAACAAATAGGGGTTCCGCGCACATTT
CCCCGAAAAGTGCCACCTGACGTC
Features (pLannotate 1.2.2; 22 found; start..end, strand, type, name):
     28..80      -  misc_feature   bom (fragment): basis of mobility region from pBR322
    235..614     +  enhancer       CMV enhancer: human cytomegalovirus immediate early enhancer
    615..818     +  promoter       CMV promoter: human cytomegalovirus (CMV) immediate early promoter
    814..847     +  LTR            5' LTR (truncated) (fragment): truncated 5' long terminal repeat (LTR) from HIV-1
    863..881     +  promoter       T7 promoter: promoter for bacteriophage T7 RNA polymerase
    929..2365    +  CDS            gag: GAG_HV1H2 - Experimental evidence at protein level: Swiss-Prot protein existence level 1. [p6-gag]: Plays a role in budding of the assembled particle by interacting with the host class E VPS proteins TSG101 and PDCD6IP/AIP1. From Human immunodeficiency virus type 1 group M subtype B (isolate HXB2) (HIV-1).
   2366..2752    +  CDS            CAPSD_BPMS2: Experimental evidence at protein level: Swiss-Prot protein existence level 1. Acts as a translational repressor of viral replicase synthesis late in infection. This latter function is the result of capsid protein interaction with an RNA hairpin which contains the replicase ribosome-binding site. From Escherichia phage MS2 (Bacteriophage MS2).
   2810..3523    +  CDS            GFP (S65T): GFP (S65T) is a basic (constitutively fluorescent) green fluorescent protein published in 1995, derived from Aequorea victoria.
   3558..3782    +  polyA_signal   bGH poly(A) signal: bovine growth hormone polyadenylation signal
   3786..3807    +  promoter       SV40 promoter (fragment): SV40 enhancer and early promoter
   3828..4256    +  rep_origin     f1 ori (sequence partly withheld): f1 bacteriophage origin of replication; arrow indicates direction of (+) strand synthesis
   4270..4599    +  promoter       SV40 promoter: SV40 enhancer and early promoter
   4666..5457    +  CDS            neo: KKA2_KLEPN - Also known as kan, nptII. Experimental evidence at protein level: Swiss-Prot protein existence level 1. Resistance to kanamycin, neomycin, paromomycin, ribostamycin, butirosin and gentamicin B. From Klebsiella pneumoniae.
   5481..5639    +  CDS            ble (fragment): BLE_KLEPN - Experimental evidence at protein level: Swiss-Prot protein existence level 1. Binding protein with a strong affinity to the bleomycin family of antibiotics. Binds to CL990; an antimitotic-antibiotic compound. From Klebsiella pneumoniae.
   5634..5755    +  polyA_signal   SV40 poly(A) signal: SV40 polyadenylation signal
   5828..5844    -  protein_bind   lac operator: The lac repressor binds to the lac operator to inhibit transcription in E. coli. This inhibition can be relieved by adding lactose or isopropyl-β-D-thiogalactopyranoside (IPTG). lac repressor encoded by lacI
   5852..5882    -  promoter       lac promoter: promoter for the E. coli lac operon
   5897..5918    -  protein_bind   CAP binding site: CAP binding activates transcription in the presence of cAMP. E. coli catabolite activator protein
   5931..6023    -  CDS            lacI (fragment): lac repressor; lacI; The lac repressor binds to the lac operator to inhibit transcription in E. coli. This inhibition can be relieved by adding lactose or isopropyl-β-D-thiogalactopyranoside (IPTG).
   6206..6794    -  rep_origin     ori: high-copy-number ColE1/pMB1/pBR322/pUC origin of replication
   6965..7825    -  CDS            AmpR: β-lactamase; bla; confers resistance to ampicillin, carbenicillin, and related antibiotics
   7826..7930    -  promoter       AmpR promoter: bla
