[The description below was written by a language model from this plasmid's Addgene catalogue record and pLannotate feature annotations shown in this document.]
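Description:
pFH2.17_GagZip-MCP-dpol-P2A-eGFP is a mammalian expression plasmid of about 8 kb built on the pcDNA3.1 backbone. It is maintained in E. coli as a high-copy plasmid through a ColE1/pUC-type origin and selected with ampicillin via the AmpR (β-lactamase) cassette. An f1 origin is also present. The backbone retains an SV40 promoter-driven neomycin phosphotransferase gene with an SV40 polyadenylation signal, which could in principle allow G418 selection in mammalian cells. The catalogue entry, however, lists only eGFP as the selectable marker.

The payload is a single open reading frame driven by the CMV immediate-early enhancer and promoter and terminated by the bGH polyadenylation signal. A T7 promoter lies upstream of the coding region. The frame encodes a synthetic HIV-1 Gag derivative (annotated against the HXB2 isolate) fused directly to the bacteriophage MS2 coat protein (MCP), followed by eGFP. According to the record, the Gag nucleocapsid domain has been replaced with a leucine zipper ("GagZip"), and the pol frameshift sequence has been recoded ("dpol"), presumably so that no pol frame is read. The name indicates a P2A self-cleaving peptide between MCP and eGFP, consistent with the short unannotated gap in the feature table. This would release eGFP as a separate fluorescent marker of expressing cells.

In this design, Gag provides particle assembly and budding, the zipper supplies a multimerisation function in place of the RNA-binding nucleocapsid, and MCP binds RNAs bearing MS2 hairpins. The associated publication concerns engineered RNA export from living cells, so the construct probably serves as an exporter that packages tagged RNAs into secreted particles, though the record's stated purpose is simply expression of the fusion.
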