Addgene plasmid #205532: pFH2.17_GagZip-MCP-dpol-P2A-eGFP
Purpose: Express HIV GagZip-MCP-dpol-P2A-eGFP
Depositing lab: Michael Elowitz. Depositing organization: California Institute of Technology. Publication: Engineering RNA export for measurement and manipulation of living cells. Horns F, Martinez JA, Fan C, Haque M, Linton JM, Tobin V, Santat L, Maggiolo AO, Bjorkman PJ, Lois C, Elowitz MB. Cell. 2023 Jul 10:S0092-8674(23)00689-X. doi: 10.1016/j.cell.2023.06.013. PubMed 37437570.
Backbone
  Vector backbone: pcDNA3.1
  Vector type: Mammalian Expression
  Selectable markers: eGFP
Growth in bacteria
  Bacterial resistance: Ampicillin, 100 μg/mL
  Growth temperature: 37°C
  Growth strain: NEB Stable
  Copy number: High Copy
Gene/Insert
  Gene/Insert name: Gag-MCP-dpol
  Species: Synthetic
  Mutation: Nucleocapsid replaced with leucine zipper, pol frameshift sequence recoded
  Promoter: CMV
  Cloning method: Restriction Enzyme; 5′ cloning site unknown (unknown if destroyed); 3′ cloning site unknown (unknown if destroyed)
Terms and licenses: Academic/Nonprofit Terms; Industry Terms: Not Available to Industry
How to cite: pFH2.17_GagZip-MCP-dpol-P2A-eGFP was a gift from Michael Elowitz (Addgene plasmid # 205532 ; http://n2t.net/addgene:205532 ; RRID:Addgene_205532)
